Addgene plasmid #138074: MYMH 470
Purpose: Synthetic Terminator L3S3P21 inserted between mCherry and GFP
Depositing lab: Meng How Tan. Depositing organization: Nanyang Technological University. Publication: An Expanded Synthetic Biology Toolkit for Gene Expression Control in Acetobacteraceae. Teh MY, Ooi KH, Danny Teo SX, Bin Mansoor ME, Shaun Lim WZ, Tan MH. ACS Synth Biol. 2019 Apr 19;8(4):708-723. doi: 10.1021/acssynbio.8b00168. Epub 2019 Mar 22. PubMed 30865830.
Backbone
  Vector backbone: pSEVA-331Bb
  Vector type: Bacterial Expression
Growth in bacteria
  Bacterial resistance: Chloramphenicol, 25 μg/mL
  Growth temperature: 37°C
  Growth strain: DH5alpha
  Copy number: High Copy
Gene/Insert
  Gene/Insert name: J23104-mCherry-L3S3P21-GFP-pSEVA-331Bb
  Species: Synthetic
  Cloning method: Restriction Enzyme; 5′ cloning site Unknown (unknown if destroyed)
Terms and licenses: Academic/Nonprofit Terms; Industry Terms: Not Available to Industry
Depositor comments: High-intermediate expression
How to cite: MYMH 470 was a gift from Meng How Tan (Addgene plasmid # 138074 ; http://n2t.net/addgene:138074 ; RRID:Addgene_138074)
