[The description below was written by a language model from this plasmid's Addgene catalogue record and pLannotate feature annotations shown in this document.]
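Description:
MYMH 470 is a bacterial expression plasmid built on the pSEVA-331Bb backbone, a broad-host-range vector whose replication depends on the pBBR1 oriV together with the pBBR1 Rep protein. It carries an incP origin of transfer, which allows conjugative mobilisation into recipient bacteria when transfer functions are supplied in trans, and a chloramphenicol acetyltransferase gene driven by its own cat promoter for chloramphenicol selection. The catalogue lists it as high copy and propagated in DH5alpha. It comes from a synthetic biology toolkit for controlling gene expression in Acetobacteraceae, which fits the choice of a broad-host-range replicon.

The payload is a dual-reporter cassette for measuring transcription terminator strength. According to the insert name, the constitutive Anderson-family promoter J23104 drives mCherry, followed by the synthetic terminator L3S3P21 and then GFP. The automated annotation marks the promoter as a fragment of the related J23119, probably because of sequence similarity within this promoter family. It also labels the downstream open reading frame as hfriFP rather than GFP, and does not annotate L3S3P21 itself, which presumably lies in the roughly 100-nt gap between the two reporter genes. In this arrangement, mCherry reports transcription entering the terminator, while GFP signal reflects read-through past it, so the ratio of the two indicates termination efficiency. The cassette is insulated by an upstream rrnB T1 terminator and by downstream rrnB T1, T7Te and lambda t0 terminators, with a BioBrick suffix indicating a standard-assembly-compatible format. The depositor notes "high-intermediate expression" without specifying which measurement this refers to.
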