Features (pLannotate 1.2.2; 13 found; start..end, strand, type, name):
     24..680     +  CDS            cat: CAT_ECOLX - Experimental evidence at protein level: Swiss-Prot protein existence level 1. This enzyme is an effector of chloramphenicol resistance in bacteria. From Escherichia coli. This protein is used as a marker in many commonly used cloning vectors, such as pACYC184.
    832..940     +  oriT           oriT: incP origin of transfer
    951..1613    -  CDS            pBBR1 Rep: replication protein for the broad-host-range plasmid pBBR1 from Bordetella bronchiseptica
   1614..2385    -  rep_origin     pBBR1 oriV: replication origin of the broad-host-range plasmid pBBR1 from Bordetella bronchiseptica; requires the pBBR1 Rep protein for replication
   2500..2586    -  terminator     rrnB T1 terminator: Escherichia coli rrnB; transcription terminator T1 from the E. coli rrnB gene
   2631..2656    +  promoter       J23119(SpeI) promoter (fragment): bacterial promoter (Registry of Standard Biological Parts BBa J23119) modified to end with an SpeI site
   2691..3398    +  CDS            mCherry: mCherry is a basic (constitutively fluorescent) red fluorescent protein published in 2004, derived from Discosoma sp.. It is reported to be a very rapidly-maturing monomer with low acid sensitivity.
   3498..4211    +  CDS            hfriFP: hfriFP is a fluorescent protein published in 2013, derived from Herbaspirillum frisingense.
   4234..4305    +  terminator     rrnB T1 terminator: transcription terminator T1 from the E. coli rrnB gene
   4321..4348    +  terminator     T7Te terminator: phage T7 early transcription terminator
   4355..4375    +  misc_feature   BioBrick suffix: universal suffix for all parts
   4380..4474    +  terminator     lambda t0 terminator: transcription terminator from phage lambda
   4522..23      +  promoter       cat promoter (across the origin): promoter of the E. coli cat gene encoding chloramphenicol acetyltransferase
>Addgene plasmid #138074 | MYMH 470 | addgene full sequence | sequence record 274945 | Addgene NGS Result
TTTCAGGAGCTAAGGAAGCTAAAATGGAGAAAAAAATCACTGGATATACCACCGTTGATATATCCCAATG
GCATCGTAAAGAACATTTTGAGGCATTTCAGTCAGTTGCTCAATGTACCTATAACCAGACCGTTCAGCTG
GATATTACGGCCTTTTTAAAGACCGTAAAGAAAAATAAGCACAAGTTTTATCCGGCCTTTATTCACATTC
TTGCCCGCCTGATGAATGCTCATCCGGAATTTCGTATGGCAATGAAAGACGGTGAGCTGGTGATATGGGA
TAGTGTTCACCCTTGTTACACCGTTTTCCATGAGCAAACTGAAACGTTTTCATCGCTCTGGAGTGAATAC
CACGACGATTTCCGGCAGTTTCTACACATATATTCGCAAGATGTGGCGTGTTACGGTGAAAACCTGGCCT
ATTTCCCTAAAGGGTTTATTGAGAATATGTTTTTCGTCTCAGCCAATCCCTGGGTGAGTTTCACCAGTTT
TGATTTAAACGTGGCCAATATGGACAACTTCTTCGCCCCCGTTTTCACCATGGGCAAATATTATACGCAA
GGCGACAAGGTGCTGATGCCGCTGGCGATTCAGGTTCATCATGCCGTTTGTGATGGCTTCCATGTCGGCA
GAATGCTTAATGAATTACAACAGTACTGCGATGAGTGGCAGGGCGGGGCGTAATTTGACTTTTGTCCTTT
TCCGCTGCATAACCCTGCTTCGGGGTCATTATAGCGATTTTTTCGGTATATCCATCCTTTTTCGCACGAT
ATACAGGATTTTGCCAAAGGGTTCGTGTAGACTTTCCTTGGTGTATCCAACGGCGTCAGCCGGGCAGGAT
AGGTGAAGTAGGCCCACCCGCGAGCGGGTGTTCCTTCTTCACTGTCCCTTATTCGCACCTGGCGGTGCTC
AACGGGAATCCTGCTCTGCGAGGCTGGCCGTAGGCCGGCCCTACCGGCGCGGCAGCGTTACCCGTGTCGG
CGGCTCCAACGGCTCGCCATCGTCCAGAAAACACGGCTCATCGGGCATCGGCAGGCGCTGCTGCCCGCGC
CGTTCCCATTCCTCCGTTTCGGTCAAGGCTGGCAGGTCTGGTTCCATGCCCGGAATGCCGGGCTGGCTGG
GCGGCTCCTCGCCGGGGCCGGTCGGTAGTTGCTGCTCGCCCGGATACAGGGTCGGGATGCGGCGCAGGTC
GCCATGCCCCAACAGCGATTCGTCCTGGTCGTCGTGATCAACCACCACGGCGGCACTGAACACCGACAGG
CGCAACTGGTCGCGGGGCTGGCCCCACGCCACGCGGTCATTGACCACGTAGGCCGACACGGTGCCGGGGC
CGTTGAGCTTCACGACGGAGATCCAGCGCTCGGCCACCAAGTCCTTGACTGCGTATTGGACCGTCCGCAA
AGAACGTCCGATGAGCTTGGAAAGTGTCTTCTGGCTGACCACCACGGCGTTCTGGTGGCCCATCTGCGCC
ACGAGGTGATGCAGCAGCATTGCCGCCGTGGGTTTCCTCGCAATAAGCCCGGCCCACGCCTCATGCGCTT
TGCGTTCCGTTTGCACCCAGTGACCGGGCTTGTTCTTGGCTTGAATGCCGATTTCTCTGGACTGCGTGGC
CATGCTTATCTCCATGCGGTAGGGGTGCCGCACGGTTGCGGCACCATGCGCAATCAGCTGCAACTTTTCG
GCAGCGCGACAACAATTATGCGTTGCGTAAAAGTGGCAGTCAATTACAGATTTTCTTTAACCTACGCAAT
GAGCTATTGCGGGGGGTGCCGCAATGAGCTGTTGCGTACCCCCCTTTTTTAAGTTGTTGATTTTTAAGTC
TTTCGCATTTCGCCCTATATCTAGTTCTTTGGTGCCCAAAGAAGGGCACCCCTGCGGGGTTCCCCCACGC
CTTCGGCGCGGCTCCCCCTCCGGCAAAAAGTGGCCCCTCCGGGGCTTGTTGATCGACTGCGCGGCCTTCG
GCCTTGCCCAAGGTGGCGCTGCCCCCTTGGAACCCCCGCACTCGCCGCCGTGAGGCTCGGGGGGCAGGCG
GGCGGGCTTCGCCCTTCGACTGCCCCCACTCGCATAGGCTTGGGTCGTTCCAGGCGCGTCAAGGCCAAGC
CGCTGCGCGGTCGCTGCGCGAGCCTTGACCCGCCTTCCACTTGGTGTCCAACCGGCAAGCGAAGCGCGCA
GGCCGCAGGCCGGAGGCTTTTCCCCAGAGAAAATTAAAAAAATTGATGGGGCAAGGCCGCAGGCCGCGCA
GTTGGAGCCGGTGGGTATGTGGTCGAAGGCTGGGTAGCCGGTGGGCAATCCCTGTGGTCAAGCTCGTGGG
CAGGCGCAGCCTGTCCATCAGCTTGTCCAGCAGGGTTGTCCACGGGCCGAGCGAAGCGAGCCAGCCGGTG
GCCGCTCGCGGCCATCGTCCACATATCCACGGGCTGGCAAGGGAGCGCAGCGACCGCGCAGGGCGAAGCC
CGGAGAGCAAGCCCGTAGGGGGGGCGCGCCCAGCTGTCTAGGGCGGCGGATTTGTCCTACTCAGGAGAGC
GTTCACCGACAAACAACAGATAAAACGAAAGGCCCAGTCTTTCGACTGAGCCTTTCGTTTTATTTGATGC
CTTTAATTAAAGCGGATAACAATTTCACACAGGAGAATTCTTGACAGCTAGCTCAGTCCTAGGTATTGTG
CTAGCTCTAGAGAAAGAGGAGAAATACTAGATGGTGAGCAAGGGCGAGGAGGATAACATGGCCATCATCA
AGGAGTTCATGCGCTTCAAGGTGCACATGGAGGGCTCCGTGAACGGCCACGAGTTCGAGATCGAGGGCGA
GGGCGAGGGCCGCCCCTACGAGGGCACCCAGACCGCCAAGCTGAAGGTGACCAAGGGTGGCCCCCTGCCC
TTCGCCTGGGACATCCTGTCCCCTCAGTTCATGTACGGCTCCAAGGCCTACGTGAAGCACCCCGCCGACA
TCCCCGACTACTTGAAGCTGTCCTTCCCCGAGGGCTTCAAGTGGGAGCGCGTGATGAACTTCGAGGACGG
CGGCGTGGTGACCGTGACCCAGGACTCCTCCTTGCAGGACGGCGAGTTCATCTACAAGGTGAAGCTGCGC
GGCACCAACTTCCCCTCCGACGGCCCCGTAATGCAGAAGAAGACCATGGGCTGGGAGGCCTCCTCCGAGC
GGATGTACCCCGAGGACGGCGCCCTGAAGGGCGAGATCAAGCAGAGGCTGAAGCTGAAGGACGGCGGCCA
CTACGACGCTGAGGTCAAGACCACCTACAAGGCCAAGAAGCCCGTGCAGCTGCCCGGCGCCTACAACGTC
AACATCAAGTTGGACATCACCTCCCACAACGAGGACTACACCATCGTGGAACAGTACGAACGCGCCGAGG
GCCGCCACTCCACCGGCGGCATGGACGAGCTGTACAAGTAATAATACGGATCCCCAATTATTGAAGGCCT
CCCTAACGGGGGGCCTTTTTTTGTTTCTGGTCTCCCCCTGCAGGTAGAGAAAGAGGAGAAATACTAGATG
CGTAAAGGAGAAGAACTTTTCACTGGAGTTGTCCCAATTCTTGTTGAATTAGATGGTGATGTTAATGGGC
ACAAATTTTCTGTCAGTGGAGAGGGTGAAGGTGATGCAACATACGGAAAACTTACCCTTAAATTTATTTG
CACTACTGGAAAACTACCTGTTCCATGGCCAACACTTGTCACTACTTTCGGTTATGGTGTTCAATGCTTT
GCGAGATACCCAGATCATATGAAACAGCATGACTTTTTCAAGAGTGCCATGCCCGAAGGTTATGTACAGG
AAAGAACTATATTTTTCAAAGATGACGGGAACTACAAGACACGTGCTGAAGTCAAGTTTGAAGGTGATAC
CCTTGTTAATAGAATCGAGTTAAAAGGTATTGATTTTAAAGAAGATGGAAACATTCTTGGACACAAATTG
GAATACAACTATAACTCACACAATGTATACATCATGGCAGACAAACAAAAGAATGGAATCAAAGTTAACT
TCAAAATTAGACACAACATTGAAGATGGAAGCGTTCAACTAGCAGACCATTATCAACAAAATACTCCAAT
TGGCGATGGCCCTGTCCTTTTACCAGACAACCATTACCTGTCCACACAATCTGCCCTTTCGAAAGATCCC
AACGAAAAGAGAGACCACATGGTCCTTCTTGAGTTTGTAACAGCTGCTGGGATTACACATGGCATGGATG
AACTATACAAATAATAATACTAGAGCCAGGCATCAAATAAAACGAAAGGCTCAGTCGAAAGACTGGGCCT
TTCGTTTTATCTGTTGTTTGTCGGTGAACGCTCTCTACTAGAGTCACACTGGCTCACCTTCGGGTGGGCC
TTTCTGCGTTTATATACTAGTAGCGGCCGCTGCAGCTTGGACTCCTGTTGATAGATCCAGTAATGACCTC
AGAACTCCATCTGGATTTGTTCAGAACGCTCGGTTGCCGCCGGGCGTTTTTTATTGGTGAGAATCCAGGG
GTCCCCAATAATTACGATTTAAATTGGCGAAAATGAGACGTTGATCGGCACGTAAGAGGTTCCAACTTTC
ACCATAATGAAATAAGATCACTACCGGGCGTATTTTTTGAGTTATCGAGAT
